Addgene plasmid #133574: PB CAG-L-3xSV40pA-L-td-sfGFP
Purpose: CAG tdGFP cre/lox reporter piggyBac transposon (3x SV40pA stop)
Depositing lab: Mario Capecchi. Depositing organization: University of Utah.
Backbone
  Vector backbone: Custom
  Vector type: Mammalian Expression, Cre/Lox
Growth in bacteria
  Bacterial resistance: Ampicillin, 100 μg/mL
  Growth temperature: 30°C
  Growth strain: DH10B
  Copy number: High Copy
Gene/Insert
  Gene/Insert name: Tandem dimer superfolder GFP
  Species: Synthetic
Resource information
  A portion of this plasmid was derived from a plasmid made by: piggyBac ITR's were synthesized from sequences in the NCBI database. CAG promoter is from pCAGGS obtained from BCCM/LMBP. SV40 pA is from Clontech. sfGFP is from Sandia Biotech. WPRE is from Miguel Ramalho-Santos. Backbone is from Stratagene.
Terms and licenses: Academic/Nonprofit Terms; Industry Terms: Not Available to Industry
Depositor comments: When utilized in a reporter knocked in into a genomic locus, this stop cassette leaked in vivo.
How to cite: PB CAG-L-3xSV40pA-L-td-sfGFP was a gift from Mario Capecchi (Addgene plasmid # 133574 ; http://n2t.net/addgene:133574 ; RRID:Addgene_133574)
