[The description below was written by a language model from this plasmid's Addgene catalogue record and pLannotate feature annotations shown in this document.]
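Description:
PB CAG-L-3xSV40pA-L-td-sfGFP is a mammalian Cre/lox reporter carried on a piggyBac transposon, built in a custom pBluescript-type backbone. It is maintained in E. coli as a high-copy plasmid through a ColE1/pUC origin and ampicillin resistance (AmpR with its own promoter). The backbone also retains an f1 origin, lac promoter/operator and lacZα remnants, and flanking T3 and T7 promoters. The piggyBac terminal repeats are described by the depositor as synthesized from database sequences. The automated feature table does not annotate them as such, although a small baculovirus-derived fragment downstream of the cassette probably reflects transposon-associated sequence. The record lists no mammalian selection marker.

The payload is driven by the strong, broadly active CAG promoter (CMV enhancer, chicken β-actin promoter and chimeric intron). Immediately downstream lies a floxed stop cassette: two loxP sites in the same orientation flanking three tandem SV40 polyadenylation signals, which terminate transcription before the reporter. Cre recombinase excises this stop, bringing the promoter next to two tandem copies of superfolder GFP that form the tandem-dimer reporter. The reporter is followed by a WPRE, which enhances transcript expression, and a bGH polyadenylation signal.

When supplied with piggyBac transposase, the cassette can integrate into the genome of mammalian cells, giving a stable green readout of Cre activity, as used for lineage tracing or for testing recombinase function. The depositor cautions that when this stop cassette was used in a reporter knocked into a genomic locus, it leaked in vivo, so some Cre-independent background fluorescence is possible.
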