Features (pLannotate 1.2.2; 29 found; start..end, strand, type, name):
    128..507     +  enhancer       CMV enhancer: human cytomegalovirus immediate early enhancer
    509..786     +  promoter       chicken β-actin promoter: No description available
    787..1803    +  intron         chimeric intron: chimera between introns from chicken β-actin and rabbit β-globin
   1863..1896    +  protein_bind   loxP: Cre-mediated recombination occurs in the 8-bp core sequence (GCATACAT). Cre recombinase
   1899..1924    +  misc_feature   MCS (fragment): pBluescript multiple cloning site
   1924..2006    +  CDS            large T antigen (fragment): large T antigen from SV40 (simian virus 40)
   2029..2150    +  polyA_signal   SV40 poly(A) signal: SV40 polyadenylation signal
   2157..2239    +  CDS            large T antigen (fragment): large T antigen from SV40 (simian virus 40)
   2262..2383    +  polyA_signal   SV40 poly(A) signal: SV40 polyadenylation signal
   2390..2472    +  CDS            large T antigen (fragment): large T antigen from SV40 (simian virus 40)
   2495..2616    +  polyA_signal   SV40 poly(A) signal: SV40 polyadenylation signal
   2639..2672    +  protein_bind   loxP: Cre-mediated recombination occurs in the 8-bp core sequence (GCATACAT). Cre recombinase
   2682..3395    +  CDS            Superfolder GFP: Superfolder GFP is a basic (constitutively fluorescent) green fluorescent protein published in 2005, derived from Aequorea victoria. It is reported to be a very rapidly-maturing weak dimer.
   3426..4139    +  CDS            Superfolder GFP: Superfolder GFP is a basic (constitutively fluorescent) green fluorescent protein published in 2005, derived from Aequorea victoria. It is reported to be a very rapidly-maturing weak dimer.
   4151..4735    +  misc_feature   WPRE: woodchuck hepatitis virus posttranscriptional regulatory element
   4780..5004    +  polyA_signal   bGH poly(A) signal: bovine growth hormone polyadenylation signal
   5008..5029    +  promoter       SV40 promoter (fragment): SV40 enhancer and early promoter
   5393..5470    +  CDS            FP (fragment): FP25_NPVAC - Experimental evidence at protein level: Swiss-Prot protein existence level 1. From Autographa californica nuclear polyhedrosis virus (AcMNPV).
   5480..5498    -  promoter       T7 promoter: promoter for bacteriophage T7 RNA polymerase
   5501..5658    +  CDS            lacZα (fragment): LacZα fragment of β-galactosidase; lacZ fragment
   5690..6118    -  rep_origin     f1 ori (sequence partly withheld): f1 bacteriophage origin of replication; arrow indicates direction of (+) strand synthesis
   6145..6249    +  promoter       AmpR promoter: bla
   6250..7110    +  CDS            AmpR: β-lactamase; bla; confers resistance to ampicillin, carbenicillin, and related antibiotics
   7281..7869    +  rep_origin     ori: high-copy-number ColE1/pMB1/pBR322/pUC origin of replication
   8052..8144    +  CDS            lacI (fragment): lac repressor; lacI; The lac repressor binds to the lac operator to inhibit transcription in E. coli. This inhibition can be relieved by adding lactose or isopropyl-β-D-thiogalactopyranoside (IPTG).
   8157..8178    +  protein_bind   CAP binding site: CAP binding activates transcription in the presence of cAMP. E. coli catabolite activator protein
   8193..8223    +  promoter       lac promoter: promoter for the E. coli lac operon
   8231..8247    +  protein_bind   lac operator: The lac repressor binds to the lac operator to inhibit transcription in E. coli. This inhibition can be relieved by adding lactose or isopropyl-β-D-thiogalactopyranoside (IPTG). lac repressor encoded by lacI
   8292..8310    +  promoter       T3 promoter: promoter for bacteriophage T3 RNA polymerase
>Addgene plasmid #133574 | PB CAG-L-3xSV40pA-L-td-sfGFP | addgene full sequence | sequence record 274064 | Addgene NGS Result
CATTCTCTCTTTTACAAAAATAAACTTATTTTGTACTTTAAAAACAGTCATGTTGTATTATAAAATAAGT
AATTAGCTTAACCTATACATAATAGAAACAAATTATACTTATTAACCGGTCATGGTCGACATTGATTATT
GACTAGTTATTAATAGTAATCAATTACGGGGTCATTAGTTCATAGCCCATATATGGAGTTCCGCGTTACA
TAACTTACGGTAAATGGCCCGCCTGGCTGACCGCCCAACGACCCCCGCCCATTGACGTCAATAATGACGT
ATGTTCCCATAGTAACGCCAATAGGGACTTTCCATTGACGTCAATGGGTGGAGTATTTACGGTAAACTGC
CCACTTGGCAGTACATCAAGTGTATCATATGCCAAGTACGCCCCCTATTGACGTCAATGACGGTAAATGG
CCCGCCTGGCATTATGCCCAGTACATGACCTTATGGGACTTTCCTACTTGGCAGTACATCTACGTATTAG
TCATCGCTATTACCATGGTCGAGGTGAGCCCCACGTTCTGCTTCACTCTCCCCATCTCCCCCCCCTCCCC
ACCCCCAATTTTGTATTTATTTATTTTTTAATTATTTTGTGCAGCGATGGGGGCGGGGGGGGGGGGGGGG
CGCGCGCCGGGGGGGGGGGGGGGGGGGGGGGGGGGGGGSGGGGSGRGGCGGAGAGGTGCGGCGGCAGCCA
ATCAGAGCGGCGCGCTCCGAAAGTTTCCTTTTATGGCGAGGCGGCGGCGGCGGCGGCCCTATAAAAAGCG
AAGCGCGCGGCGGGCGGGAGTCGCTGCGCGCTGCCTTCGCCCCGTGCCCCGCTCCGCCGCCGCCTCGCGC
CGCCCGCCCCGGCTCTGACTGACCGCGTTACTCCCACAGGTGAGCGGGCGGGACGGCCCTTCTCCTCCGG
GCTGTAATTAGCGCTTGGTTTAATGACGGCTTGTTTCTTTTCTGTGGCTGCGTGAAAGCCTTGAGGGGCT
CCGGGAGGGCCCTTTGTGCGGGGGGAGCGGCTCGGGGGGTGCGTGCGTGTGTGTGTGCGTGGGGAGCGCC
GCGTGCGGCTCCGCGCTGCCCGGCGGCTGTGAGCGCTGCGGGCGCGGCGCGGGGCTTTGTGCGCTCCGCA
GTGTGCGCGAGGGGAGCGCGGCCGGGGGCGGTGCCCCGCGGTGCGGGGGGGGCTGCGAGGGGAACAAAGG
CTGCGTGCGGGGTGTGTGCGTGGGGGGGTGAGCAGGGGGTGTGGGCGCGTCGGTCGGGCTGCAACCCCCC
CTGCACCCCCCTCCCCGAGTTGCTGAGCACGGCCCGGCTTCGGGTGCGGGGCTCCGTACGGGGCGTGGCG
CGGGGCTCGCCGTGCCGGGCGGGGGGTGGCGGCAGGTGGGGGTGCCGGGCGGGGCGGGGCCGCCTCGGGC
CGGGGRGGGCTCGGGGGRGGGGCGCGGCGGCCCCCGGAGCGCCGGCGGCTGTCGAGGCGCGGCGAGCCGC
AGCCATTGCCTTTTATGGTAATCGTGCGAGAGGGCGCAGGGACTTCCTTTGTCCCAAATCTGTGCGGAGC
CGAAATCTGGGAGGCGCCGCCGCACCCCCTCTAGCGGGCGCGGGGCGAAGCGGTGCGGCGCCGGCAGGAA
GGAAATGGGCGGGGAGGGCCTTCGTGCGTCGCCGCGCCGCCGTCCCCTTCTCCCTCTCCAGCCTCGGGGC
TGTCCGCGGGGGGACGGCTGCCTTCGGGGGGGACGGGGCAGGGCGGGGTTCGGCTTCTGGCGTGTGACCG
GCGGCTCTAGAGCCTCTGCTAACCATGTTCATGCCTTCTTCTTTTTCCTACAGCTCCTGGGCAACGTGCT
GGTTATTGTGCTGTCTCATCATTTTGGCAAAGAATTGCTAGCATAACTTCGTATAGCATACATTATACGA
AGTTATAGCCACCGCGGTGGCGGCCGCTCTAGAATCATAATCAGCCATACCACATTTGTAGAGGTTTTAC
TTGCTTTAAAAAACCTCCCACACCTCCCCCTGAACCTGAAACATAAAATGAATGCAATTGTTGTTGTTAA
CTTGTTTATTGCAGCTTATAATGGTTACAAATAAAGCAATAGCATCACAAATTTCACAAATAAAGCATTT
TTTTCACTGCATTCTAGTTGTGGTTTGTCCAAACTCATCAATGTATCTTAACTAGAATCATAATCAGCCA
TACCACATTTGTAGAGGTTTTACTTGCTTTAAAAAACCTCCCACACCTCCCCCTGAACCTGAAACATAAA
ATGAATGCAATTGTTGTTGTTAACTTGTTTATTGCAGCTTATAATGGTTACAAATAAAGCAATAGCATCA
CAAATTTCACAAATAAAGCATTTTTTTCACTGCATTCTAGTTGTGGTTTGTCCAAACTCATCAATGTATC
TTAACTAGAATCATAATCAGCCATACCACATTTGTAGAGGTTTTACTTGCTTTAAAAAACCTCCCACACC
TCCCCCTGAACCTGAAACATAAAATGAATGCAATTGTTGTTGTTAACTTGTTTATTGCAGCTTATAATGG
TTACAAATAAAGCAATAGCATCACAAATTTCACAAATAAAGCATTTTTTTCACTGCATTCTAGTTGTGGT
TTGTCCAAACTCATCAATGTATCTTAACTAGTGGATCTCATGCCTAGGATAACTTCGTATAGCATACATT
ATACGAAGTTATAGGCGCGCCATGAGCAAAGGAGAAGAACTTTTCACTGGAGTTGTCCCAATTCTTGTTG
AATTAGATGGTGATGTTAATGGGCACAAATTTTCTGTCCGTGGAGAGGGTGAAGGTGATGCTACAAACGG
AAAACTCACCCTTAAATTTATTTGCACTACTGGAAAACTACCTGTTCCGTGGCCAACACTTGTCACTACT
CTGACCTATGGTGTTCAATGCTTTTCCCGTTATCCGGATCACATGAAACGGCATGACTTTTTCAAGAGTG
CCATGCCCGAAGGTTATGTACAGGAACGCACTATATCTTTCAAAGATGACGGGACCTACAAGACGCGTGC
TGAAGTCAAGTTTGAAGGTGATACCCTTGTTAATCGTATCGAGTTAAAGGGTATTGATTTTAAAGAAGAT
GGAAACATTCTTGGACACAAACTCGAATACAACTTTAACTCACACAATGTATACATCACGGCAGACAAAC
AAAAGAATGGAATCAAAGCTAACTTCAAAATTCGCCACAACGTTGAAGATGGTTCCGTTCAACTAGCAGA
CCATTATCAACAAAATACTCCAATTGGCGATGGCCCTGTCCTTTTACCAGACAACCATTACCTGTCGACA
CAATCTGTCCTTTCGAAAGATCCCAACGAAAAGCGTGACCACATGGTCCTTCTTGAGTTTGTAACTGCTG
CTGGGATTACACATGGCATGGATGAGCTCTACAAAGGTTCTGCTGGATCTGCAGCAGGATCTGGTATGAG
CAAAGGAGAAGAACTTTTCACTGGAGTTGTCCCAATTCTTGTTGAATTAGATGGTGATGTTAATGGGCAC
AAATTTTCTGTCCGTGGAGAGGGTGAAGGTGATGCTACAAACGGAAAACTCACCCTTAAATTTATTTGCA
CTACTGGAAAACTACCTGTTCCGTGGCCAACACTTGTCACTACTCTGACCTATGGTGTTCAATGCTTTTC
CCGTTATCCGGATCACATGAAACGGCATGACTTTTTCAAGAGTGCCATGCCCGAAGGTTATGTACAGGAA
CGCACTATATCTTTCAAAGATGACGGGACCTACAAGACGCGTGCTGAAGTCAAGTTTGAAGGTGATACCC
TTGTTAATCGTATCGAGTTAAAGGGTATTGATTTTAAAGAAGATGGAAACATTCTTGGACACAAACTCGA
ATACAACTTTAACTCACACAATGTATACATCACGGCAGACAAACAAAAGAATGGAATCAAAGCTAACTTC
AAAATTCGCCACAACGTTGAAGATGGTTCCGTTCAACTAGCAGACCATTATCAACAAAATACTCCAATTG
GCGATGGCCCTGTCCTTTTACCAGACAACCATTACCTGTCGACACAATCTGTCCTTTCGAAAGATCCCAA
CGAAAAGCGTGACCACATGGTCCTTCTTGAGTTTGTAACTGCTGCTGGGATTACACATGGCATGGATGAG
CTCTACAAATGATTAATTAAAACCTCTGGATTACAAAATTTGTGAAAGATTGACTGGTATTCTTAACTAT
GTTGCTCCTTTTACGCTATGTGGATACGCTGCTTTAATGCCTTTGTATCATGCTATTGCTTCCCGTATGG
CTTTCATTTTCTCCTCCTTGTATAAATCCTGGTTGCTGTCTCTTTATGAGGAGTTGTGGCCCGTTGTCAG
GCAACGTGGCGTGGTGTGCACTGTGTTTGCTGACGCAACCCCCACTGGTTGGGGCATTGCCACCACCTGT
CAGCTCCTTTCCGGGACTTTCGCTTTCCCCCTCCCTATTGCCACGGCGGAACTCATCGCCGCCTGCCTTG
CCCGCTGCTGGACAGGGGCTCGGCTGTTGGGCACTGACAATTCCGTGGTGTTGTCGGGGAAATCATCGTC
CTTTCCTTGGCTGCTCGCCTGTGTTGCCACCTGGATTCTGCGCGGGACGTCCTTCTGCTACGTCCCTTCG
GCCCTCAATCCAGCGGACCTTCCTTCCCGCGGCCTGCTGCCGGCTCTGCGGCCTCTTCCGCGTCTTCGCC
TTCGCCCTCAGACGAGTCGGATCTCCCTTTGGGCCGCCTCCCCGCAGGATCCACTAGAGCGGCCGCCTAG
AGCTCGCTATCAGCCTCGACTGTGCCTTCTAGTTGCCAGCCATCTGTTGTTTGCCCCTCCCCCGTGCCTT
CCTTGACCCTGGAAGGTGCCACTCCCACTGTCCTTTCCTAATAAAATGAGGAAATTGCATCGCATTGTCT
GAGTAGGTGTCATTCTATTCTGGGGGGTGGGGTGGGGCAGGACAGCAAGGGGGAGGATTGGGAAGACAAT
AGCAGGCATGCTGGGGATGCGGTGGGCTCTATGGCTTCTGAGGCGGAAAGAACCAGCTGGGGCTCGACTA
GAGCTTGCGGAACCCTTAAGCTTTTTTATTATATATTAGTCACGATATCTATAACAAGAAAATATATATA
TAATAAGTTATCACGTAAGTAGAACATGAAATAACAATATAATTATCGTATGAGTTAAATCTTAAAAGTC
ACGTAAAAGATAATCATGCGTCATTTTGACTCACGCGGTCGTTATAGTTCAAAATCAGTGACACTTACCG
CATTGACAAGCACGCCTCACGGGAGCTCCAAGCGGCGACTGAGATGTCCTAAATGCACAGCGACGGATTC
GCGCTATTTAGAAAGAGAGAGCAATATTTCAAGAATGCATGCGTCAATTTTACGCAGACTATCTTTCTAG
GGTTAAAAAAGATTTGCGCTTTACTCGACCTAAACTTTAAACACGTCATAGAATCTTCGTTTGACAAAAA
CCACATTGTGTTGGGTCGCCCTATAGTGAGTCGTATTACAATTCACTGGCCGTCGTTTTACAACGTCGTG
ACTGGGAAAACCCTGGCGTTACCCAACTTAATCGCCTTGCAGCACATCCCCCTTTCGCCAGCTGGCGTAA
TAGCGAAGAGGCCCGCACCGATCGCCCTTCCCAACAGTTGCGCAGCCTGAATGGCGAATGGCAAATTGTA
AGCGTTAATATTTTGTTAAAATTCGCGTTAAATTTTTGTTAAATCAGCTCATTTTTTAACCAATAGGCCG
AAATCGGCAAAATCCCTTATAAATCAAAAGAATAGACCGAGATAGGGT
[37 nt withheld, positions 5789-5825]
AAAGAACGTGGACTCCAACGTCAAAGG
[49 nt withheld, positions 5853-5901]
T
[91 nt withheld, positions 5903-5993]
G
[124 nt withheld, positions 5995-6118]
CAGGTGGCACTTTTCGGGGAAATGTGCGCGGAACCCCTATTTGTTTATTTTTCTAAATACATTCAAATAT
GTATCCGCTCATGAGACAATAACCCTGATAAATGCTTCAATAATATTGAAAAAGGAAGAGTATGAGTATT
CAACATTTCCGTGTCGCCCTTATTCCCTTTTTTGCGGCATTTTGCCTTCCTGTTTTTGCTCACCCAGAAA
CGCTGGTGAAAGTAAAAGATGCTGAAGATCAGTTGGGTGCACGAGTGGGTTACATCGAACTGGATCTCAA
CAGCGGTAAGATCCTTGAGAGTTTTCGCCCCGAAGAACGTTTTCCAATGATGAGCACTTTTAAAGTTCTG
CTATGTGGCGCGGTATTATCCCGTATTGACGCCGGGCAAGAGCAACTCGGTCGCCGCATACACTATTCTC
AGAATGACTTGGTTGAGTACTCACCAGTCACAGAAAAGCATCTTACGGATGGCATGACAGTAAGAGAATT
ATGCAGTGCTGCCATAACCATGAGTGATAACACTGCGGCCAACTTACTTCTGACAACGATCGGAGGACCG
AAGGAGCTAACCGCTTTTTTGCACAACATGGGGGATCATGTAACTCGCCTTGATCGTTGGGAACCGGAGC
TGAATGAAGCCATACCAAACGACGAGCGTGACACCACGATGCCTGTAGCAATGGCAACAACGTTGCGCAA
ACTATTAACTGGCGAACTACTTACTCTAGCTTCCCGGCAACAATTAATAGACTGGATGGAGGCGGATAAA
GTTGCAGGACCACTTCTGCGCTCGGCCCTTCCGGCTGGCTGGTTTATTGCTGATAAATCTGGAGCCGGTG
AGCGTGGGTCTCGCGGTATCATTGCAGCACTGGGGCCAGATGGTAAGCCCTCCCGTATCGTAGTTATCTA
CACGACGGGGAGTCAGGCAACTATGGATGAACGAAATAGACAGATCGCTGAGATAGGTGCCTCACTGATT
AAGCATTGGTAACTGTCAGACCAAGTTTACTCATATATACTTTAGATTGATTTAAAACTTCATTTTTAAT
TTAAAAGGATCTAGGTGAAGATCCTTTTTGATAATCTCATGACCAAAATCCCTTAACGTGAGTTTTCGTT
CCACTGAGCGTCAGACCCCGTAGAAAAGATCAAAGGATCTTCTTGAGATCCTTTTTTTCTGCGCGTAATC
TGCTGCTTGCAAACAAAAAAACCACCGCTACCAGCGGTGGTTTGTTTGCCGGATCAAGAGCTACCAACTC
TTTTTCCGAAGGTAACTGGCTTCAGCAGAGCGCAGATACCAAATACTGTTCTTCTAGTGTAGCCGTAGTT
AGGCCACCACTTCAAGAACTCTGTAGCACCGCCTACATACCTCGCTCTGCTAATCCTGTTACCAGTGGCT
GCTGCCAGTGGCGATAAGTCGTGTCTTACCGGGTTGGACTCAAGACGATAGTTACCGGATAAGGCGCAGC
GGTCGGGCTGAACGGGGGGTTCGTGCACACAGCCCAGCTTGGAGCGAACGACCTACACCGAACTGAGATA
CCTACAGCGTGAGCTATGAGAAAGCGCCACGCTTCCCGAAGGGAGAAAGGCGGACAGGTATCCGGTAAGC
GGCAGGGTCGGAACAGGAGAGCGCACGAGGGAGCTTCCAGGGGGAAACGCCTGGTATCTTTATAGTCCTG
TCGGGTTTCGCCACCTCTGACTTGAGCGTCGATTTTTGTGATGCTCGTCAGGGGGGCGGAGCCTATGGAA
AAACGCCAGCAACGCGGCCTTTTTACGGTTCCTGGCCTTTTGCTGGCCTTTTGCTCACATGTTCTTTCCT
GCGTTATCCCCTGATTCTGTGGATAACCGTATTACCGCCTTTGAGTGAGCTGATACCGCTCGCCGCAGCC
GAACGACCGAGCGCAGCGAGTCAGTGAGCGAGGAAGCGGAAGAGCGCCCAATACGCAAACCGCCTCTCCC
CGCGCGTTGGCCGATTCATTAATGCAGCTGGCACGACAGGTTTCCCGACTGGAAAGCGGGCAGTGAGCGC
AACGCAATTAATGTGAGTTAGCTCACTCATTAGGCACCCCAGGCTTTACACTTTATGCTTCCGGCTCGTA
TGTTGTGTGGAATTGTGAGCGGATAACAATTTCACACAGGAAACAGCTATGACCATGATTACGCCAAGCG
CGCAATTAACCCTCACTAAAGGGAACCTCCCCCGGTATTCACGACAGCAGGCTGAATAATAAAAAAATTA
GAAACTATTATTTAACCCTAGAAAGATAATCATATTGTGACGTACGTTAAAGATAATCATGCGTAAAATT
GACGCATGTGTTTTATCGGTCTGTATATCGAGGTTTATTTATTAATTTGAATAGATATTAAGTTTTATTA
TATTTACACTTACATACTAATAATAAATTCAACAAACAATTTATTTATGTTTATTTATTTATTAAAAAAA
AACAAAAACTCAAAATTTCTTCTATAAAGTAACAAAACTTTTAAA
